>Addgene plasmid #60032 | CRY2olig-mCherry | addgene full sequence | sequence record 254606 | Addgene NGS Result
ATTTTTCTAAATACATTCAAATATGTATCCGCTCATGAGACAATAACCCTGATAAATGCTTCAATAATAT
TGAAAAAGGAAGAGTCCTGAGGCGGAAAGAACCAGCTGTGGAATGTGTGTCAGTTAGGGTGTGGAAAGTC
CCCAGGCTCCCCAGCAGGCAGAAGTATGCAAAGCATGCATCTCAATTAGTCAGCAACCAGGTGTGGAAAG
TCCCCAGGCTCCCCAGCAGGCAGAAGTATGCAAAGCATGCATCTCAATTAGTCAGCAACCATAGTCCCGC
CCCTAACTCCGCCCATCCCGCCCCTAACTCCGCCCAGTTCCGCCCATTCTCCGCCCCATGGCTGACTAAT
TTTTTTTATTTATGCAGAGGCCGAGGCCGCCTCGGCCTCTGAGCTATTCCAGAAGTAGTGAGGAGGCTTT
TTTGGAGGCCTAGGCTTTTGCAAAGATCGATCAAGAGACAGGATGAGGATCGTTTCGCATGATTGAACAA
GATGGATTGCACGCAGGTTCTCCGGCCGCTTGGGTGGAGAGGCTATTCGGCTATGACTGGGCACAACAGA
CAATCGGCTGCTCTGATGCCGCCGTGTTCCGGCTGTCAGCGCAGGGGCGCCCGGTTCTTTTTGTCAAGAC
CGACCTGTCCGGTGCCCTGAATGAACTGCAAGACGAGGCAGCGCGGCTATCGTGGCTGGCCACGACGGGC
GTTCCTTGCGCAGCTGTGCTCGACGTTGTCACTGAAGCGGGAAGGGACTGGCTGCTATTGGGCGAAGTGC
CGGGGCAGGATCTCCTGTCATCTCACCTTGCTCCTGCCGAGAAAGTATCCATCATGGCTGATGCAATGCG
GCGGCTGCATACGCTTGATCCGGCTACCTGCCCATTCGACCACCAAGCGAAACATCGCATCGAGCGAGCA
CGTACTCGGATGGAAGCCGGTCTTGTCGATCAGGATGATCTGGACGAAGAGCATCAGGGGCTCGCGCCAG
CCGAACTGTTCGCCAGGCTCAAGGCGAGCATGCCCGACGGCGAGGATCTCGTCGTGACCCATGGCGATGC
CTGCTTGCCGAATATCATGGTGGAAAATGGCCGCTTTTCTGGATTCATCGACTGTGGCCGGCTGGGTGTG
GCGGACCGCTATCAGGACATAGCGTTGGCTACCCGTGATATTGCTGAAGAGCTTGGCGGCGAATGGGCTG
ACCGCTTCCTCGTGCTTTACGGTATCGCCGCTCCCGATTCGCAGCGCATCGCCTTCTATCGCCTTCTTGA
CGAGTTCTTCTGAGCGGGACTCTGGGGTTCGAAATGACCGACCAAGCGACGCCCAACCTGCCATCACGAG
ATTTCGATTCCACCGCCGCCTTCTATGAAAGGTTGGGCTTCGGAATCGTTTTCCGGGACGCCGGCTGGAT
GATCCTCCAGCGCGGGGATCTCATGCTGGAGTTCTTCGCCCACCCTAGGGGGAGGCTAACTGAAACACGG
AAGGAGACAATACCGGAAGGAACCCGCGCTATGACGGCAATAAAAAGACAGAATAAAACGCACGGTGTTG
GGTCGTTTGTTCATAAACGCGGGGTTCGGTCCCAGGGCTGGCACTCTGTCGATACCCCACCGAGACCCCA
TTGGGGCCAATACGCCCGCGTTTCTTCCTTTTCCCCACCCCACCCCCCAAGTTCGGGTGAAGGCCCAGGG
CTCGCAGCCAACGTCGGGGCGGCAGGCCCTGCCATAGCCTCAGGTTACTCATATATACTTTAGATTGATT
TAAAACTTCATTTTTAATTTAAAAGGATCTAGGTGAAGATCCTTTTTGATAATCTCATGACCAAAATCCC
TTAACGTGAGTTTTCGTTCCACTGAGCGTCAGACCCCGTAGAAAAGATCAAAGGATCTTCTTGAGATCCT
TTTTTTCTGCGCGTAATCTGCTGCTTGCAAACAAAAAAACCACCGCTACCAGCGGTGGTTTGTTTGCCGG
ATCAAGAGCTACCAACTCTTTTTCCGAAGGTAACTGGCTTCAGCAGAGCGCAGATACCAAATACTGTTCT
TCTAGTGTAGCCGTAGTTAGGCCACCACTTCAAGAACTCTGTAGCACCGCCTACATACCTCGCTCTGCTA
ATCCTGTTACCAGTGGCTGCTGCCAGTGGCGATAAGTCGTGTCTTACCGGGTTGGACTCAAGACGATAGT
TACCGGATAAGGCGCAGCGGTCGGGCTGAACGGGGGGTTCGTGCACACAGCCCAGCTTGGAGCGAACGAC
CTACACCGAACTGAGATACCTACAGCGTGAGCTATGAGAAAGCGCCACGCTTCCCGAAGGGAGAAAGGCG
GACAGGTATCCGGTAAGCGGCAGGGTCGGAACAGGAGAGCGCACGAGGGAGCTTCCAGGGGGAAACGCCT
GGTATCTTTATAGTCCTGTCGGGTTTCGCCACCTCTGACTTGAGCGTCGATTTTTGTGATGCTCGTCAGG
GGGGCGGAGCCTATGGAAAAACGCCAGCAACGCGGCCTTTTTACGGTTCCTGGCCTTTTGCTGGCCTTTT
GCTCACATGTTCTTTCCTGCGTTATCCCCTGATTCTGTGGATAACCGTATTACCGCCATGCATTAGTTAT
TAATAGTAATCAATTACGGGGTCATTAGTTCATAGCCCATATATGGAGTTCCGCGTTACATAACTTACGG
TAAATGGCCCGCCTGGCTGACCGCCCAACGACCCCCGCCCATTGACGTCAATAATGACGTATGTTCCCAT
AGTAACGCCAATAGGGACTTTCCATTGACGTCAATGGGTGGAGTATTTACGGTAAACTGCCCACTTGGCA
GTACATCAAGTGTATCATATGCCAAGTACGCCCCCTATTGACGTCAATGACGGTAAATGGCCCGCCTGGC
ATTATGCCCAGTACATGACCTTATGGGACTTTCCTACTTGGCAGTACATCTACGTATTAGTCATCGCTAT
TACCATGGTGATGCGGTTTTGGCAGTACATCAATGGGCGTGGATAGCGGTTTGACTCACGGGGATTTCCA
AGTCTCCACCCCATTGACGTCAATGGGAGTTTGTTTTGGCACCAAAATCAACGGGACTTTCCAAAATGTC
GTAACAACTCCGCCCCATTGACGCAAATGGGCGGTAGGCGTGTACGGTGGGAGGTCTATATAAGCAGAGC
TGGTTTAGTGAACCGTCAGATCCGCTAGCGCTACCGGACTCAGATCTCGAGGCCACCATGAAGATGGACA
AAAAGACTATAGTTTGGTTTAGAAGAGACCTAAGGATTGAGGATAATCCTGCATTAGCAGCAGCTGCTCA
CGAAGGATCTGTTTTTCCTGTCTTCATTTGGTGTCCTGAAGAAGAAGGACAGTTTTATCCTGGAAGAGCT
TCAAGATGGTGGATGAAACAATCACTTGCTCACTTATCTCAATCCTTGAAGGCTCTTGGATCTGACCTCA
CTTTAATCAAAACCCACAACACGATTTCAGCGATCTTGGATTGTATCCGCGTTACCGGTGCTACAAAAGT
CGTCTTTAACCACCTCTATGATCCTGTTTCGTTAGTTCGGGACCATACCGTAAAGGAGAAGCTGGTGGAA
CGTGGGATCTCTGTGCAAAGCTACAATGGAGATCTATTGTATGAACCGTGGGAGATATACTGCGAAAAGG
GCAAACCTTTTACGAGTTTCAATTCTTACTGGAAGAAATGCTTAGATATGTCGATTGAATCCGTTATGCT
TCCTCCTCCTTGGCGGTTGATGCCAATAACTGCAGCGGCTGAAGCGATTTGGGCGTGTTCGATTGAAGAA
CTAGGGCTGGAGAATGAGGCCGAGAAACCGAGCAATGCGTTGTTAACTAGAGCTTGGTCTCCAGGATGGA
GCAATGCTGATAAGTTACTAAATGAGTTCATCGAGAAGCAGTTGATAGATTATGCAAAGAACAGCAAGAA
AGTTGTTGGGAATTCTACTTCACTACTTTCTCCGTATCTCCATTTCGGGGAAATAAGCGTCAGACACGTT
TTCCAGTGTGCCCGGATGAAACAAATTATATGGGCAAGAGATAAGAACAGTGAAGGAGAAGAAAGTGCAG
ATCTTTTTCTTAGGGGAATCGGTTTAAGAGAGTATTCTCGGTATATATGTTTCAACTTCCCGTTTACTCA
CGAGCAATCGTTGTTGAGTCATCTTCGGTTTTTCCCTTGGGATGCTGATGTTGATAAGTTCAAGGCCTGG
AGACAAGGCAGGACCGGTTATCCGTTGGTGGATGCCGGAATGAGAGAGCTTTGGGCTACCGGATGGATGC
ATAACAGAATAAGAGTGATTGTTTCAAGCTTTGCTGTGAAGTTTCTTCTCCTTCCATGGAAATGGGGAAT
GAAGTATTTCTGGGATACACTTTTGGATGCTGATTTGGAATGTGACATCCTTGGCTGGCAGTATATCTCT
GGGAGTATCCCCGATGGCCACGAGCTTGATCGCTTGGACAATCCCGCGTTACAAGGCGCCAAATATGACC
CAGAAGGTGAGTACATAAGGCAATGGCTTCCCGAGCTTGCGAGATTGCCAACTGAATGGATCCATCATCC
ATGGGACGCTCCTTTAACCGTACTCAAAGCTTCTGGTGTGGAACTCGGAACAAACTATGCGAAACCCATT
GTAGACATCGACACAGCTCGTGAGCTACTAGCTAAAGCTATTTCAAGAACCCGTGGAGCACAGATCATGA
TCGGAGCAGCAGCCCGGGATCCACCGGTCGCCACCATGGTGAGCAAGGGCGAGGAGGATAACATGGCCAT
CATCAAGGAGTTCATGCGCTTCAAGGTGCACATGGAGGGCTCCGTGAACGGCCACGAGTTCGAGATCGAG
GGCGAGGGCGAGGGCCGCCCCTACGAGGGCACCCAGACCGCCAAGCTGAAGGTGACCAAGGGTGGCCCCC
TGCCCTTCGCCTGGGACATCCTGTCCCCTCAGTTCATGTACGGCTCCAAGGCCTACGTGAAGCACCCCGC
CGACATCCCCGACTACTTGAAGCTGTCCTTCCCCGAGGGCTTCAAGTGGGAGCGCGTGATGAACTTCGAG
GACGGCGGCGTGGTGACCGTGACCCAGGACTCCTCCCTGCAGGACGGCGAGTTCATCTACAAGGTGAAGC
TGCGCGGCACCAACTTCCCCTCCGACGGCCCCGTAATGCAGAAGAAGACCATGGGCTGGGAGGCCTCCTC
CGAGCGGATGTACCCCGAGGACGGCGCCCTGAAGGGCGAGATCAAGCAGAGGCTGAAGCTGAAGGACGGC
GGCCACTACGACGCTGAGGTCAAGACCACCTACAAGGCCAAGAAGCCCGTGCAGCTGCCCGGCGCCTACA
ACGTCAACATCAAGTTGGACATCACCTCCCACAACGAGGACTACACCATCGTGGAACAGTACGAACGCGC
CGAGGGCCGCCACTCCACCGGCGGCATGGACGAGCTGTACAAGTAAAGCGGCCGCGACTCTAGATCATAA
TCAGCCATACCACATTTGTAGAGGTTTTACTTGCTTTAAAAAACCTCCCACACCTCCCCCTGAACCTGAA
ACATAAAATGAATGCAATTGTTGTTGTTAACTTGTTTATTGCAGCTTATAATGGTTACAAATAAAGCAAT
AGCATCACAAATTTCACAAATAAAGCATTTTTTTCACTGCATTCTAGTTGTGGTTTGTCCAAACTCATCA
ATGTATCTTAAGGCGTAAATTGTAAGCGTTAATATTTTGTTAAAATTCGCGTTAAATTTTTGTTAAATCA
GCTCATTTTTTAACCAATAGGCCGAAATCGGCAAAATCCCTTATAAATCAAAAGAATAGACCGAGATAGG
GT
[37 nt withheld, positions 5813-5849]
AAAGAACGTGGACTCCAACGTCAAAGG
[49 nt withheld, positions 5877-5925]
T
[91 nt withheld, positions 5927-6017]
G
[124 nt withheld, positions 6019-6142]
CAGGTGGCACTTTTCGGGGAAATGTGCGCGGAACCCCTATTTGTTT
Features (pLannotate 1.2.2; 16 found; start..end, strand, type, name):
     87..444     +  promoter       SV40 promoter: SV40 enhancer and early promoter
    479..1273    +  CDS            NeoR/KanR: aminoglycoside phosphotransferase from Tn5; aph(3')-II (or nptII); confers resistance to neomycin, kanamycin, and G418 (Geneticin®)
   1294..1446    +  CDS            ble (fragment): BLE_KLEPN - Experimental evidence at protein level: Swiss-Prot protein existence level 1. Binding protein with a strong affinity to the bleomycin family of antibiotics. Binds to CL990; an antimitotic-antibiotic compound. From Klebsiella pneumoniae.
   1505..1552    +  polyA_signal   HSV TK poly(A) signal: herpes simplex virus thymidine kinase polyadenylation signal (Cole and Stacy, 1985)
   1643..1659    -  polyA_signal   bGH poly(A) signal (fragment): bovine growth hormone polyadenylation signal
   1881..2469    +  rep_origin     ori: high-copy-number ColE1/pMB1/pBR322/pUC origin of replication
   2644..2947    +  enhancer       CMV enhancer: human cytomegalovirus immediate early enhancer
   2948..3151    +  promoter       CMV promoter: human cytomegalovirus (CMV) immediate early promoter
   3174..3201    +  misc_feature   MCS (fragment): multiple cloning site
   3208..4701    +  CDS            CRY2PHR: N-terminal photolyase homology region of Arabidopsis thaliana cryptochrome 2 binds to CIB1 upon exposure to blue light (Kennedy et al., 2010)
   4702..4718    +  misc_feature   MCS (fragment): multiple cloning site
   4726..5433    +  CDS            mCherry: mCherry is a basic (constitutively fluorescent) red fluorescent protein published in 2004, derived from Discosoma sp.. It is reported to be a very rapidly-maturing monomer with low acid sensitivity.
   5453..5536    +  CDS            large T antigen (fragment): large T antigen from SV40 (simian virus 40)
   5559..5680    +  polyA_signal   SV40 poly(A) signal: SV40 polyadenylation signal
   5714..6142    -  rep_origin     f1 ori (sequence partly withheld): f1 bacteriophage origin of replication; arrow indicates direction of (+) strand synthesis
   6169..85      +  promoter       AmpR promoter (across the origin): bla
