[The description below was written by a language model from this plasmid's Addgene catalogue record, the feature table of its GenBank file and pLannotate feature annotations shown in this document.]
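Description:
CRY2olig-mCherry is a mammalian expression plasmid built on the Clontech pmCherryN1 backbone, about 6.2 kb in total. It is propagated in E. coli at high copy from a ColE1/pUC-type origin and selected with kanamycin. The resistance gene is the Tn5 aminoglycoside phosphotransferase (NeoR/KanR). It is preceded by a bacterial promoter and the SV40 enhancer/early promoter and followed by the HSV TK polyadenylation signal, so the same cassette can also confer G418 resistance in mammalian cells. An f1 origin is also present. Short fragments annotated as ble, bGH poly(A) and SV40 large T antigen appear to be backbone remnants rather than functional parts.

The payload is the N-terminal photolyase homology region of Arabidopsis thaliana cryptochrome 2 (CRY2PHR, roughly 1.5 kb) carrying the E490G substitution. It was cloned between the XhoI and XmaI sites of the polylinker, both of which are retained. The insert lies upstream of mCherry, separated from it only by a short stretch of polylinker, giving a CRY2PHR(E490G)-mCherry fusion with the red fluorescent protein at the C-terminus. Transcription is driven by the human CMV immediate-early enhancer and promoter and terminated by the SV40 poly(A) signal. CRY2PHR is a blue-light-responsive module, and the associated publication describes this variant as part of an optimized optogenetic clustering tool for probing protein interaction and function. The mCherry tag lets the fusion's distribution be followed by fluorescence imaging in transfected cells.

The feature annotation comes from the full sequencing result. The separate GenBank record held for this plasmid covers only a 791 bp portion and carries no feature annotation.
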