Addgene plasmid #60032: CRY2olig-mCherry
Purpose: Expresses a fusion of CRY2PHR E490G with mCherry
Depositing lab: Chandra Tucker. Depositing organization: University of Colorado, Denver. Publication: An optimized optogenetic clustering tool for probing protein interaction and function. Taslimi A, Vrana JD, Chen D, Borinskaya S, Mayer BJ, Kennedy MJ, Tucker CL. Nat Commun. 2014 Sep 18;5:4925. doi: 10.1038/ncomms5925. PubMed 25233328.
Backbone
  Vector backbone: pmCherryN1
  Backbone manufacturer: Clontech
  Backbone size w/o insert (bp): 4000
  Total vector size (bp): 6187
  Vector type: Mammalian Expression
Growth in bacteria
  Bacterial resistance: Kanamycin, 50 μg/mL
  Growth temperature: 37°C
  Growth strain: DH5alpha
  Copy number: High Copy
Gene/Insert
  Gene/Insert name: CRY2PHR E490G (alt name: CRY2)
  Species: A. thaliana (mustard weed)
  Insert size (bp): 1495
  Mutation: E490G
  Entrez Gene: CRY2 (a.k.a. AT1G04400, AT-PHH1, ATCRY2, CRYPTOCHROME 2 APOPROTEIN, F19P19.14, F19P19_14, FHA, PHH1, cryptochrome 2)
  Promoter: CMV
  Cloning method: Restriction Enzyme; 5′ cloning site XhoI (not destroyed); 3′ cloning site XmaI (not destroyed)
  Sequencing primers: 5′ CMV; 3′ unknown
Terms and licenses: Academic/Nonprofit Terms; Industry Terms: Not Available to Industry
How to cite: CRY2olig-mCherry was a gift from Chandra Tucker (Addgene plasmid # 60032 ; http://n2t.net/addgene:60032 ; RRID:Addgene_60032)
