LOCUS       Exported 791 bp ds-DNA linear SYN 21-MAY-2021
DEFINITION  Expresses a fusion of CRY2PHR E490G with mCherry.
ACCESSION   .
VERSION     .
KEYWORDS    CRY2olig-mCherry
SOURCE      synthetic DNA construct
  ORGANISM  synthetic DNA construct
REFERENCE   1 (bases 1 to 791)
  AUTHORS   Taslimi A, Vrana JD, Chen D, Borinskaya S, Mayer BJ, Kennedy MJ,
            Tucker CL
  TITLE     An optimized optogenetic clustering tool for probing protein
            interaction and function.
  JOURNAL   Nat Commun. 2014 Sep 18;5:4925. doi: 10.1038/ncomms5925.
  PUBMED    25233328
REFERENCE   2 (bases 1 to 791)
  AUTHORS   .
  TITLE     Direct Submission
  JOURNAL   Exported May 21, 2021 from SnapGene Server 1.1.58
            http://www.snapgene.com
FEATURES             Location/Qualifiers
     source          1..791
                     /organism="synthetic DNA construct"
                     /mol_type="other DNA"
ORIGIN
        1 gtgaaccgtc agatccgcta gcgctaccgg actcagatct cgaggccacc atgaagatgg
       61 acaaaaagac tatagtttgg tttagaagag acctaaggat tgaggataat cctgcattag
      121 cagcagctgc tcacgaagga tctgtttttc ctgtcttcat ttggtgtcct gaagaagaag
      181 gacagtttta tcctggaaga gcttcaagat ggtggatgaa acaatcactt gctcacttat
      241 ctcaatcctt gaaggctctt ggatctgacc tcactttaat caaaacccac aacacgattt
      301 cagcgatctt ggattgtatc cgcgttaccg gtgctacaaa agtcgtcttt aaccacctct
      361 atgatcctgt ttcgttagtt cgggaccata ccgtaaagga gaagctggtg gaacgtggga
      421 tctctgtgca aagctacaat ggagatctat tgtatgaacc gtgggagata tactgcgaaa
      481 agggcaaacc ttttacgagt ttcaattctt actggaagaa atgcttagat atgtcgattg
      541 aatccgttat gcttcctcct ccttggcggt tgatgccaat aactgcagcg gctgaagcga
      601 tttgggcgtg ttcgattgaa gaactagggc tggagaatga ggccgagaaa ccgagcaatg
      661 cgttgttaac tagagcttgg tctccaggat ggagcaatgc tgataagtta ctaaatgagt
      721 tcatcgagaa gcagttgata gattatgcaa agaacagcaa gaaagttgtt gggaattcta
      781 cttcactact t
//
