>Addgene plasmid #60032 | CRY2olig-mCherry | addgene partial sequence | sequence record 97614 | SV40pA-R 5'-GAAATTTGTGATGCTATTGC-3'
AAGTTAACAACAACAATTGCATTCATTTTATGTTTCAGGTTCAGGGGGAGGTGTGGGAGGTTTTTTAAAG
CAAGTAAAACCTCTACAAATGTGGTATGGCTGATTATGATCTAGAGTCGCGGCCGCTTTACTTGTACAGC
TCGTCCATGCCGCCGGTGGAGTGGCGGCCCTCGGCGCGTTCGTACTGTTCCACGATGGTGTAGTCCTCGT
TGTGGGAGGTGATGTCCAACTTGATGTTGACGTTGTAGGCGCCGGGCAGCTGCACGGGCTTCTTGGCCTT
GTAGGTGGTCTTGACCTCAGCGTCGTAGTGGCCGCCGTCCTTCAGCTTCAGCCTCTGCTTGATCTCGCCC
TTCAGGGCGCCGTCCTCGGGGTACATCCGCTCGGAGGAGGCCTCCCAGCCCATGGTCTTCTTCTGCATTA
CGGGGCCGTCGGAGGGGAAGTTGGTGCCGCGCAGCTTCACCTTGTAGATGAACTCGCCGTCCTGCAGGGA
GGAGTCCTGGGTCACGGTCACCACGCCGCCGTCCTCGAAGTTCATCACGCGCTCCCACTTGAAGCCCTCG
GGGAAGGACAGCTTCAAGTAGTCGGGGATGTCGGCGGGGTGCTTCACGTAGGCCTTGGAGCCGTACATGA
ACTGAGGGGACAGGATGTCCCAGGCGAAGGGCAGGGGGCCACCCTTGGTCACCTTCAGCTTGGCGGTCTG
GGTGCCCTCGTAGGGGCGGCCCTCGCCCTCGCCCTCGATCTCGAACTCGTGGCCGTTCACGGAGCCCTCC
ATGTGCACCTTGAAGCGCATGAACTCCTTGATGATGGCCATGTTATCCTCCTCGCC
