>Addgene plasmid #60032 | CRY2olig-mCherry | addgene partial sequence | sequence record 97627 | mCherry-R 5'-TTGGTCACCTTCAGCTTGG-3'
TCGCCCTCGCCCTCGATCTCGAACTCGTGGCCGTTCACGGAGCCCTCCATGTGCACCTTGAAGCGCATGA
ACTCCTTGATGATGGCCATGTTATCCTCCTCGCCCTTGCTCACCATGGTGGCGACCGGTGGATCCCGGGC
TGCTGCTCCGATCATGATCTGTGCTCCACGGGTTCTTGAAATAGCTTTAGCTAGTAGCTCACGAGCTGTG
TCGATGTCTACAATGGGTTTCGCATAGTTTGTTCCGAGTTCCACACCAGAAGCTTTGAGTACGGTTAAAG
GAGCGTCCCATGGATGATGGATCCATTCAGTTGGCAATCTCGCAAGCTCGGGAAGCCATTGCCTTATGTA
CTCACCTTCTGGGTCATATTTGGCGCCTTGTAACGCGGGATTGTCCAAGCGATCAAGCTCGTGGCCATCG
GGGATACTCCCAGAGATATACTGCCAGCCAAGGATGTCACATTCCAAATCAGCATCCAAAAGTGTATCCC
AGAAATACTTCATTCCCCATTTCCATGGAAGGAGAAGAAACTTCACAGCAAAGCTTGAAACAATCACTCT
TATTCTGTTATGCATCCATCCGGTAGCCCAAAGCTCTCTCATTCCGGCATCCACCAACGGATAACCGGTC
CTGCCTTGTCTCCAGGCCTTGAACTTATCAACATCAGCATCCCAAGGGAAAAACCGAAGATGACTCAACA
ACGATTGCTCGTGAGTAAACGGGAAGTTGAAACATATATACCGAGAATACTCTCTTAAACCGATTCCCCT
AAGAAAAAGATCTGCACTTTCTTCTCCTTCACTGTTCTTATCTCTTGCCCATATAATTTGTTTCATCCGG
GCACACTGGAAAACGTGTCTGACGCTTATTTCC
